Addgene plasmid #115097: RGI5 X047_pECIA2
Purpose: Bait vector RGI5 X047_pECIA2 should be used with prey vector RGI5 X047_pECIA14.
Depositing lab: Youssef Belkhadir. Depositing organization: Gregor Mendel Institute of Molecular Plant Biology. Publication: An extracellular network of Arabidopsis leucine-rich repeat receptor kinases. Smakowska-Luzan E, Mott GA, Parys K, Stegmann M, Howton TC, Layeghifard M, Neuhold J, Lehner A, Kong J, Grunwald K, Weinberger N, Satbhai SB, Mayer D, Busch W, Madalinski M, Stolt-Bergner P, Provart NJ, Mukhtar MS, Zipfel C, Desveaux D, Guttman DS, Belkhadir Y. Nature. 2018 Jan 18;553(7688):342-346. doi: 10.1038/nature25184. Epub 2018 Jan 10. PubMed 29320478.
Backbone
  Vector backbone: pECIA2
  Backbone manufacturer: Chris Garcia (Addgene plasmid # 47032)
  Vector type: Insect Expression
Growth in bacteria
  Bacterial resistance: Ampicillin, 100 μg/mL
  Growth temperature: 37°C
  Growth strain: DH5alpha
  Copy number: High Copy
Gene/Insert
  Gene/Insert name: AT1G34110
  Species: A. thaliana (mustard weed)
  Entrez Gene: AT1G34110 (a.k.a. AT1G34110, F12G12.7, F12G12_7)
  Promoter: Metallothionein (Copper-Inducible)
  Tag / fusion protein: Fc, V5 and hexahistidine tags (C terminal on backbone)
  Cloning method: Ligation Independent Cloning
Terms and licenses: Academic/Nonprofit Terms; Industry Terms: Not Available to Industry
Depositor comments: Plasmid for secreted expression in Drosophila cell culture by induction via CuSO4. Insert is an extracellular domain of indicated LRR-RK, C-terminally tagged with Fc, V5 and hexahistidine tags. Insert Protein Sequence: SSDGQALLSLKRPSPSLFSSWDPQDQTPCSWYGITCSADNRVISVSIPDTFLNLSSIPDLSSLSSLQFLNLSSTNLSGPIPPSFGKLTHLRLLDLSSNSLSGPIPSELGRLSTLQFLILNANKLSGSIPSQISNLFALQVLCLQDNLLNGSIPSSFGSLVSLQQFRLGGNTNLGGPIPAQLGFLKNLTTLGFAASGLSGSIPSTFGNLVNLQTLALYDTEISGTIPPQLGLCSELRNLYLHMNKLTGSIPKELGKLQKITSLLLWGNSLSGVIPPEISNCSSLVVFDVSANDLTGDIPGDLGKLVWLEQLQLSDNMFTGQIPWELSNCSSLIALQLDKNKLSGSIPSQIGNLKSLQSFFLWENSISGTIPSSFGNCTDLVALDLSRNKLTGRIPEELFSLKRLSKLLLLGNSLSGGLPKSVAKCQSLVRLRVGENQLSGQIPKEIGELQNLVFLDLYMNHFSGGLPYEISNITVLELLDVHNNYITGDIPAQLGNLVNLEQLDLSRNSFTGNIPLSFGNLSYLNKLILNNNLLTGQIPKSIKNLQKLTLLDLSYNSLSGEIPQELGQVTSLTINLDLSYNTFTGNIPETFSDLTQLQSLDLSSNSLHGDIKVLGSLTSLASLNISCNNFSGPIPSTPFFKTISTTSYLQNTNLCHSLDGITCSSHTGQNNGVKS
How to cite: RGI5 X047_pECIA2 was a gift from Youssef Belkhadir (Addgene plasmid # 115097 ; http://n2t.net/addgene:115097 ; RRID:Addgene_115097)
