[The description below was written by a language model from this plasmid's Addgene catalogue record and pLannotate feature annotations shown in this document.]
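Description:
RGI5 X047_pECIA2 is a 6,290 nt insect-cell expression plasmid built on the pECIA2 backbone, designed to produce a secreted, tagged receptor ectodomain in Drosophila cell culture. It is propagated in E. coli as a high-copy plasmid through a ColE1/pUC-type origin and selected with ampicillin via the β-lactamase gene and its own promoter. The remaining bacterial annotations (lac promoter and operator, CAP site, and fragments of lacI, lacZα, rop and bom) are pUC/pBR322-derived backbone remnants rather than functional parts of the payload.

The expression cassette is driven by the Drosophila metallothionein promoter, which is induced by adding copper sulfate to the culture. Downstream lies a fragment of Arabidopsis thaliana AT1G34110 (RGI5, also called RGFR5) that encodes only the extracellular domain of this leucine-rich repeat receptor kinase, inserted by ligation-independent cloning. It is fused in frame at its C terminus to a human immunoglobulin heavy-chain constant region (Fc; annotated as an IGHG2 fragment), followed by a V5 epitope tag and, according to the record, a hexahistidine tag that the feature table does not annotate separately. An SV40 polyadenylation signal follows the cassette. The record describes secreted expression, but no signal peptide is annotated, so its identity is not stated.

This is the "bait" member of a matched pair and is intended for use with the corresponding prey construct, RGI5 X047_pECIA14. Together they serve in extracellular interaction assays, as part of a systematic mapping of binding between Arabidopsis LRR receptor kinase ectodomains. The Fc, V5 and His tags offer handles for capture, detection and purification.
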