Features (pLannotate 1.2.2; 17 found; start..end, strand, type, name):
     23..449     +  promoter       MT promoter: Drosophila metallothionein promoter
    509..2542    +  CDS            RGI5 (fragment): RGI5_ARATH - Also known as RGFR5 From Arabidopsis thaliana (Mouse-ear cress).
   2588..3253    +  CDS            IGHG2 (fragment): IGHG2_HUMAN - Experimental evidence at protein level: Swiss-Prot protein existence level 1. Constant region of immunoglobulin heavy chains. Immunoglobulins, also known as antibodies, are membrane-bound or secreted glycoproteins produced by B lymphocytes. In the recognition phase of humoral immunity, the membrane-bound immunoglobulins serve as receptors which, upon binding of a specific antigen, trigger the clonal expansion and differentiation of B lymphocytes into immunoglobulins- secreting plasma cells. Secreted immunoglobulins mediate the effector phase of humoral immunity, which results in
   3272..3313    +  CDS            V5 tag: epitope tag from simian virus 5
   3413..3547    -  polyA_signal   SV40 poly(A) signal: SV40 polyadenylation signal
   3570..3654    -  CDS            large T antigen (fragment): large T antigen from SV40 (simian virus 40)
   3654..3678    +  misc_feature   MCS (fragment): pUC18/19 multiple cloning site
   3715..3731    -  protein_bind   lac operator: The lac repressor binds to the lac operator to inhibit transcription in E. coli. This inhibition can be relieved by adding lactose or isopropyl-β-D-thiogalactopyranoside (IPTG). lac repressor encoded by lacI
   3739..3769    -  promoter       lac promoter: promoter for the E. coli lac operon
   3784..3805    -  protein_bind   CAP binding site: CAP binding activates transcription in the presence of cAMP. E. coli catabolite activator protein
   3818..3910    -  CDS            lacI (fragment): lac repressor; lacI; The lac repressor binds to the lac operator to inhibit transcription in E. coli. This inhibition can be relieved by adding lactose or isopropyl-β-D-thiogalactopyranoside (IPTG).
   4093..4681    -  rep_origin     ori: high-copy-number ColE1/pMB1/pBR322/pUC origin of replication
   4852..5712    -  CDS            AmpR: β-lactamase; bla; confers resistance to ampicillin, carbenicillin, and related antibiotics
   5713..5817    -  promoter       AmpR promoter: bla
   5912..5947    +  CDS            rop (fragment): Rop protein, which maintains plasmids at low copy number; rop
   6049..6148    +  misc_feature   bom (fragment): basis of mobility region from pBR322
   6154..21      -  CDS            lacZα (fragment) (across the origin): LacZα fragment of β-galactosidase; lacZ fragment
>Addgene plasmid #115097 | RGI5 X047_pECIA2 | addgene full sequence | sequence record 298806 | Addgene NGS Result
GTAAAACGACGGCCAGTGAATTAATTCGTTGCAGGACAGGATGTGGTGCCCGATGTGACTAGCTCTTTGC
TGCAGGCCGTCCTATCCTCTGGTTCCGATAAGAGACCCAGAACTCCGGCCCCCCACCGCCCACCGCCACC
CCCATACATATGTGGTACGCAAGTAAGAGTGCCTGCGCATGCCCCATGTGCCCCACCAAGAGCTTTGCAT
CCCATACAAGTCCCCAAAGTGGAGAACCGAACCAATTCTTCGCGGGCAGAACAAAAGCTTCTGCACACGT
CTCCACTCGAATTTGGAGCCGGCCGGCGTGTGCAAAAGAGGTGAATCGAACGAAAGACCCGTGTGTAAAG
CCGCGTTTCCAAAATGTATAAAACCGAGAGCATCTGGCCAATGTGCATCAGTTGTGGTCAGCAGCAAAAT
CAAGTGAATCATCTCAGTGCAACTAAAGGGGGGATCCGATCTCAATATGAAGTTATGCATATTACTGGCC
GTCGTGGCCTTTGTTGGCCTCTCGCTCGGGTCATCAGATGGCCAAGCTCTTCTCTCTCTCAAGAGACCAT
CACCATCACTCTTCTCTTCTTGGGACCCACAAGACCAGACACCATGTTCATGGTATGGCATTACATGTTC
TGCAGACAACAGAGTCATCTCTGTCTCTATCCCCGACACTTTCCTTAACCTGTCTTCAATCCCTGACCTC
TCTTCTCTCTCCTCTCTACAGTTCCTAAACCTCTCCTCCACCAACCTCTCTGGCCCAATCCCTCCTTCAT
TTGGAAAACTTACCCACCTAAGGCTTCTCGACCTTTCTTCAAACTCTCTCTCTGGTCCAATCCCATCAGA
GCTTGGTCGCCTCTCTACTCTCCAGTTCCTTATATTGAACGCCAACAAGCTCTCAGGTTCAATCCCTTCA
CAGATTTCGAATCTATTTGCCTTGCAAGTGCTTTGTCTTCAAGACAATCTGTTGAATGGTTCGATTCCTT
CAAGTTTTGGCTCTTTGGTCTCTCTTCAGCAGTTCAGACTTGGTGGTAACACTAATCTCGGAGGTCCTAT
CCCTGCTCAGCTAGGGTTTCTGAAAAATTTGACAACTCTAGGGTTTGCAGCAAGTGGTTTGTCAGGTTCA
ATCCCTTCCACATTTGGGAATTTGGTAAATTTGCAAACTTTGGCTCTGTATGACACTGAGATCTCTGGTA
CCATTCCTCCTCAACTGGGTTTGTGCTCAGAGCTCAGGAACTTGTATTTGCACATGAACAAGCTCACTGG
ATCAATCCCAAAGGAACTGGGTAAGCTCCAGAAGATCACTAGCTTGCTTCTATGGGGGAATTCTTTATCT
GGGGTCATCCCACCAGAGATTTCCAACTGTTCTTCCCTCGTGGTGTTTGATGTTTCAGCTAACGATCTAA
CTGGCGATATTCCTGGAGATTTGGGGAAGCTTGTTTGGTTGGAGCAGCTTCAGTTGTCTGATAATATGTT
TACCGGTCAGATTCCTTGGGAGTTAAGCAACTGTTCCAGCCTCATTGCTCTTCAGCTGGACAAGAACAAG
TTATCAGGCTCCATACCCTCACAAATTGGAAACCTCAAGTCTCTGCAGAGCTTTTTCTTGTGGGAGAACT
CAATTTCAGGAACAATTCCGTCTTCTTTTGGCAACTGCACAGACCTAGTGGCCCTGGACCTCTCTAGGAA
CAAGCTAACAGGAAGAATACCAGAAGAGCTCTTCAGTTTAAAGAGGCTCAGCAAACTTCTCCTTCTAGGG
AACTCCTTATCCGGTGGATTACCAAAGAGCGTAGCAAAATGCCAGTCGCTTGTGAGGCTAAGAGTCGGAG
AGAACCAACTCTCAGGTCAAATCCCTAAAGAGATAGGCGAGTTACAGAACCTGGTGTTTCTTGATCTCTA
CATGAACCATTTCTCCGGTGGGCTTCCTTACGAGATCTCTAACATCACTGTCCTTGAGCTCTTAGATGTC
CACAACAACTACATCACCGGAGATATTCCTGCTCAGTTGGGGAACCTTGTGAATCTAGAGCAGCTTGATT
TGAGCAGAAACAGCTTCACAGGAAACATACCGCTGAGTTTTGGGAACCTAAGCTACTTAAACAAGCTGAT
CCTCAACAACAATCTCCTCACTGGTCAAATCCCAAAATCTATCAAGAATCTACAAAAGCTTACACTTCTT
GATCTTAGCTACAACAGCTTATCCGGTGAAATCCCACAAGAACTCGGTCAAGTCACAAGCTTAACTATAA
ACCTCGACTTAAGCTACAACACCTTCACTGGAAACATCCCGGAAACCTTCTCCGACCTCACACAGCTACA
ATCACTCGACCTCTCAAGCAACTCGCTACACGGCGACATCAAAGTCCTCGGTTCACTCACAAGCCTAGCT
TCACTAAACATCTCCTGCAACAACTTCTCAGGTCCAATCCCATCAACACCATTCTTCAAAACAATCTCCA
CAACATCATACCTCCAAAACACAAACCTCTGCCATTCACTAGACGGCATCACTTGCTCATCACACACCGG
ACAAAACAACGGAGTAAAATCCCTGGAGGTGCTGTTCCAGGGACCAGGGAGCGACAAAACTCACACATGC
CCACCGTGCCCAGCACCTGAACTCCTGGGGGGACCGTCAGTCTTCCTCTTCCCCCCAAAACCCAAGGACA
CCCTCATGATCTCCCGGACCCCTGAGGTCACATGCGTGGTGGTGGACGTGAGCCACGAAGACCCTGAGGT
CAAGTTCAACTGGTACGTGGACGGCGTGGAGGTGCATAATGCCAAGACAAAGCCGCGGGAGGAGCAGTAC
AACAGCACGTACCGTGTGGTCAGCGTCCTCACCGTCCTGCACCAGGACTGGCTGAATGGCAAGGAGTACA
AGTGCAAGGTCTCCAACAAAGCCCTCCCAGCCCCCATCGAGAAAACCATCTCCAAAGCCAAAGGGCAGCC
CCGAGAACCACAGGTGTACACCCTGCCCCCATCCCGGGAGGAGATGACCAAGAACCAGGTCAGCCTGACC
TGCCTGGTCAAAGGCTTCTATCCCAGCGACATCGCCGTGGAGTGGGAGAGCAATGGGCAGCCGGAGAACA
ACTACAAGACCACGCCTCCCGTGCTGGACTCCGACGGCTCCTTCTTCCTCTACAGCAAGCTCACCGTGGA
CAAGAGCAGGTGGCAGCAGGGGAACGTCTTCTCATGCTCCGTGATGCATGAGGGTCTGCACAACCACTAC
ACGCAGAAGAGCCTCTCCCTGTCTCCGGGTAAATCTAGAGGGCCCTTCGAAGGTAAGCCTATCCCTAACC
CTCTCCTCGGTCTCGATTCTACGCGTACCGGTCATCATCACCATCACCATTGAGTTTAAACCCGCTGATC
AGCCTCGACTGTGCCTTCTAAGGCCTGAGCTCGCTGATCAGCCTCGATCGAGGATCCAGACATGATAAGA
TACATTGATGAGTTTGGACAAACCACAACTAGAATGCAGTGAAAAAAATGCTTTATTTGTGAAATTTGTG
ATGCTATTGCTTTATTTGTAACCATTATAAGCTGCAATAAACAAGTTAACAACAACAATTGCATTCATTT
TATGTTTCAGGTTCAGGGGGAGGTGTGGGAGGTTTTTTAAAGCAAGTAAAACCTCTACAAATGTGGTATG
GCTGATTATGATCAGTCGACCTGCAGGCATGCAAGCTTGGCGTAATCATGGTCATAGCTGTTTCCTGTGT
GAAATTGTTATCCGCTCACAATTCCACACAACATACGAGCCGGAAGCATAAAGTGTAAAGCCTGGGGTGC
CTAATGAGTGAGCTAACTCACATTAATTGCGTTGCGCTCACTGCCCGCTTTCCAGTCGGGAAACCTGTCG
TGCCAGCTGCATTAATGAATCGGCCAACGCGCGGGGAGAGGCGGTTTGCGTATTGGGCGCTCTTCCGCTT
CCTCGCTCACTGACTCGCTGCGCTCGGTCGTTCGGCTGCGGCGAGCGGTATCAGCTCACTCAAAGGCGGT
AATACGGTTATCCACAGAATCAGGGGATAACGCAGGAAAGAACATGTGAGCAAAAGGCCAGCAAAAGGCC
AGGAACCGTAAAAAGGCCGCGTTGCTGGCGTTTTTCCATAGGCTCCGCCCCCCTGACGAGCATCACAAAA
ATCGACGCTCAAGTCAGAGGTGGCGAAACCCGACAGGACTATAAAGATACCAGGCGTTTCCCCCTGGAAG
CTCCCTCGTGCGCTCTCCTGTTCCGACCCTGCCGCTTACCGGATACCTGTCCGCCTTTCTCCCTTCGGGA
AGCGTGGCGCTTTCTCATAGCTCACGCTGTAGGTATCTCAGTTCGGTGTAGGTCGTTCGCTCCAAGCTGG
GCTGTGTGCACGAACCCCCCGTTCAGCCCGACCGCTGCGCCTTATCCGGTAACTATCGTCTTGAGTCCAA
CCCGGTAAGACACGACTTATCGCCACTGGCAGCAGCCACTGGTAACAGGATTAGCAGAGCGAGGTATGTA
GGCGGTGCTACAGAGTTCTTGAAGTGGTGGCCTAACTACGGCTACACTAGAAGAACAGTATTTGGTATCT
GCGCTCTGCTGAAGCCAGTTACCTTCGGAAAAAGAGTTGGTAGCTCTTGATCCGGCAAACAAACCACCGC
TGGTAGCGGTGGTTTTTTTGTTTGCAAGCAGCAGATTACGCGCAGAAAAAAAGGATCTCAAGAAGATCCT
TTGATCTTTTCTACGGGGTCTGACGCTCAGTGGAACGAAAACTCACGTTAAGGGATTTTGGTCATGAGAT
TATCAAAAAGGATCTTCACCTAGATCCTTTTAAATTAAAAATGAAGTTTTAAATCAATCTAAAGTATATA
TGAGTAAACTTGGTCTGACAGTTACCAATGCTTAATCAGTGAGGCACCTATCTCAGCGATCTGTCTATTT
CGTTCATCCATAGTTGCCTGACTCCCCGTCGTGTAGATAACTACGATACGGGAGGGCTTACCATCTGGCC
CCAGTGCTGCAATGATACCGCGAGACCCACGCTCACCGGCTCCAGATTTATCAGCAATAAACCAGCCAGC
CGGAAGGGCCGAGCGCAGAAGTGGTCCTGCAACTTTATCCGCCTCCATCCAGTCTATTAATTGTTGCCGG
GAAGCTAGAGTAAGTAGTTCGCCAGTTAATAGTTTGCGCAACGTTGTTGCCATTGCTACAGGCATCGTGG
TGTCACGCTCGTCGTTTGGTATGGCTTCATTCAGCTCCGGTTCCCAACGATCAAGGCGAGTTACATGATC
CCCCATGTTGTGCAAAAAAGCGGTTAGCTCCTTCGGTCCTCCGATCGTTGTCAGAAGTAAGTTGGCCGCA
GTGTTATCACTCATGGTTATGGCAGCACTGCATAATTCTCTTACTGTCATGCCATCCGTAAGATGCTTTT
CTGTGACTGGTGAGTACTCAACCAAGTCATTCTGAGAATAGTGTATGCGGCGACCGAGTTGCTCTTGCCC
GGCGTCAATACGGGATAATACCGCGCCACATAGCAGAACTTTAAAAGTGCTCATCATTGGAAAACGTTCT
TCGGGGCGAAAACTCTCAAGGATCTTACCGCTGTTGAGATCCAGTTCGATGTAACCCACTCGTGCACCCA
ACTGATCTTCAGCATCTTTTACTTTCACCAGCGTTTCTGGGTGAGCAAAAACAGGAAGGCAAAATGCCGC
AAAAAAGGGAATAAGGGCGACACGGAAATGTTGAATACTCATACTCTTCCTTTTTCAATATTATTGAAGC
ATTTATCAGGGTTATTGTCTCATGAGCGGATACATATTTGAATGTATTTAGAAAAATAAACAAATAGGGG
TTCCGCGCACATTTCCCCGAAAAGTGCCACCTGACGTCTAAGAAACCATTATTATCATGACATTAACCTA
TAAAAATAGGCGTATCACGAGGCCCTTTCGTCTCGCGCGTTTCGGTGATGACGGTGAAAACCTCTGACAC
ATGCAGCTCCCGGAGACGGTCACAGCTTGTCTGTAAGCGGATGCCGGGAGCAGACAAGCCCGTCAGGGCG
CGTCAGCGGGTGTTGGCGGGTGTCGGGGCTGGCTTAACTATGCGGCATCAGAGCAGATTGTACTGAGAGT
GCACCATATGCGGTGTGAAATACCGCACAGATGCGTAAGGAGAAAATACCGCATCAGGCGCCATTCGCCA
TTCAGGCTGCGCAACTGTTGGGAAGGGCGATCGGTGCGGGCCTCTTCGCTATTACGCCAGCTGGCGAAAG
GGGGATGTGCTGCAAGGCGATTAAGTTGGGTAACGCCAGGGTTTTCCCAGTCACGACGTT
